>Addgene plasmid #201490 | HiBiT-NbV5 | addgene full sequence | sequence record 395363 | Addgene NGS Result
GACGGATCGGGAGATCTCCCGATCCCCTATGGTGCACTCTCAGTACAATCTGCTCTGATGCCGCATAGTT
AAGCCAGTATCTGCTCCCTGCTTGTGTGTTGGAGGTCGCTGAGTAGTGCGCGAGCAAAATTTAAGCTACA
ACAAGGCAAGGCTTGACCGACAATTGCATGAAGAATCTGCTTAGGGTTAGGCGTTTTGCGCTGCTTCGCG
ATGTACGGGCCAGATATACGCGTTGACATTGATTATTGACTAGTTATTAATAGTAATCAATTACGGGGTC
ATTAGTTCATAGCCCATATATGGAGTTCCGCGTTACATAACTTACGGTAAATGGCCCGCCTGGCTGACCG
CCCAACGACCCCCGCCCATTGACGTCAATAATGACGTATGTTCCCATAGTAACGCCAATAGGGACTTTCC
ATTGACGTCAATGGGTGGAGTATTTACGGTAAACTGCCCACTTGGCAGTACATCAAGTGTATCATATGCC
AAGTACGCCCCCTATTGACGTCAATGACGGTAAATGGCCCGCCTGGCATTATGCCCAGTACATGACCTTA
TGGGACTTTCCTACTTGGCAGTACATCTACGTATTAGTCATCGCTATTACCATGGTGATGCGGTTTTGGC
AGTACATCAATGGGCGTGGATAGCGGTTTGACTCACGGGGATTTCCAAGTCTCCACCCCATTGACGTCAA
TGGGAGTTTGTTTTGGCACCAAAATCAACGGGACTTTCCAAAATGTCGTAACAACTCCGCCCCATTGACG
CAAATGGGCGGTAGGCGTGTACGGTGGGAGGTCTATATAAGCAGAGCTCTCTGGCTAACTAGAGAACCCA
CTGCTTACTGGCTTATCGAAATTAATACGACTCACTATAGGGAGACCCAAGCTGGCTAGCGTTTAAACTT
AAGCTTGGTACCGCCACCATGGTGAGTGGATGGCGCTTGTTTAAGAAAATCAGCGGGAGTTCCGGTGGAG
GTGGCTCGAGCAAGCTTACCATGGCTGAAGTGCAGCTGCAAGCCAGCGGCGGAGGCTTCGTGCAGCCCGG
CGGATCTCTGAGACTGTCTTGTGCCGCTTCTGGCACCACCAGCTTCGGCGATACAATGGGCTGGTTCCGG
CAGGCCCCTGGAAAGGAAAGAGAGTTTGTGTCCGCCATCTCCAGACAGGGCGACAAGCACTACTATGCCG
ACAGCGTGAAAGGCAGATTCACAATCAGCCGGGACAACAGCAAGAACACCGTGTACCTGCAGATGAACTC
TCTGAGAGCCGAAGATACCGCCACCTACTACTGCGCCGAGTGGATGAATACCAGACGCGAGTTCATCACC
CCTTACTGGGGCCAGGGAACACAGGTGACCGTGTCTAGCTAATCTAGAGGGCCCGTTTAAACCCGCTGAT
CAGCCTCGACTGTGCCTTCTAGTTGCCAGCCATCTGTTGTTTGCCCCTCCCCCGTGCCTTCCTTGACCCT
GGAAGGTGCCACTCCCACTGTCCTTTCCTAATAAAATGAGGAAATTGCATCGCATTGTCTGAGTAGGTGT
CATTCTATTCTGGGGGGTGGGGTGGGGCAGGACAGCAAGGGGGAGGATTGGGAAGACAATAGCAGGCATG
CTGGGGATGCGGTGGGCTCTATGGCTTCTGAGGCGGAAAGAACCAGCTGGGGCTCTAGGGGGTATCCCC
[124 nt withheld, positions 1680-1803]
C
[91 nt withheld, positions 1805-1895]
A
[49 nt withheld, positions 1897-1945]
CCTTTGACGTTGGAGTCCACGTTCTTT
[37 nt withheld, positions 1973-2009]
ACCCTATCTCGGTCTATTCTTTTGATTTATAAGGGATTTTGCCGATTTCGGCCTATTGGTTAAAAAATGA
GCTGATTTAACAAAAATTTAACGCGAATTAATTCTGTGGAATGTGTGTCAGTTAGGGTGTGGAAAGTCCC
CAGGCTCCCCAGCAGGCAGAAGTATGCAAAGCATGCATCTCAATTAGTCAGCAACCAGGTGTGGAAAGTC
CCCAGGCTCCCCAGCAGGCAGAAGTATGCAAAGCATGCATCTCAATTAGTCAGCAACCATAGTCCCGCCC
CTAACTCCGCCCATCCCGCCCCTAACTCCGCCCAGTTCCGCCCATTCTCCGCCCCATGGCTGACTAATTT
TTTTTATTTATGCAGAGGCCGAGGCCGCCTCTGCCTCTGAGCTATTCCAGAAGTAGTGAGGAGGCTTTTT
TGGAGGCCTAGGCTTTTGCAAAAAGCTCCCGGGAGCTTGTATATCCATTTTCGGATCTGATCAAGAGACA
GGATGAGGATCGTTTCGCATGATTGAACAAGATGGATTGCACGCAGGTTCTCCGGCCGCTTGGGTGGAGA
GGCTATTCGGCTATGACTGGGCACAACAGACAATCGGCTGCTCTGATGCCGCCGTGTTCCGGCTGTCAGC
GCAGGGGCGCCCGGTTCTTTTTGTCAAGACCGACCTGTCCGGTGCCCTGAATGAACTGCAGGACGAGGCA
GCGCGGCTATCGTGGCTGGCCACGACGGGCGTTCCTTGCGCAGCTGTGCTCGACGTTGTCACTGAAGCGG
GAAGGGACTGGCTGCTATTGGGCGAAGTGCCGGGGCAGGATCTCCTGTCATCTCACCTTGCTCCTGCCGA
GAAAGTATCCATCATGGCTGATGCAATGCGGCGGCTGCATACGCTTGATCCGGCTACCTGCCCATTCGAC
CACCAAGCGAAACATCGCATCGAGCGAGCACGTACTCGGATGGAAGCCGGTCTTGTCGATCAGGATGATC
TGGACGAAGAGCATCAGGGGCTCGCGCCAGCCGAACTGTTCGCCAGGCTCAAGGCGCGCATGCCCGACGG
CGAGGATCTCGTCGTGACCCATGGCGATGCCTGCTTGCCGAATATCATGGTGGAAAATGGCCGCTTTTCT
GGATTCATCGACTGTGGCCGGCTGGGTGTGGCGGACCGCTATCAGGACATAGCGTTGGCTACCCGTGATA
TTGCTGAAGAGCTTGGCGGCGAATGGGCTGACCGCTTCCTCGTGCTTTACGGTATCGCCGCTCCCGATTC
GCAGCGCATCGCCTTCTATCGCCTTCTTGACGAGTTCTTCTGAGCGGGACTCTGGGGTTCGAAATGACCG
ACCAAGCGACGCCCAACCTGCCATCACGAGATTTCGATTCCACCGCCGCCTTCTATGAAAGGTTGGGCTT
CGGAATCGTTTTCCGGGACGCCGGCTGGATGATCCTCCAGCGCGGGGATCTCATGCTGGAGTTCTTCGCC
CACCCCAACTTGTTTATTGCAGCTTATAATGGTTACAAATAAAGCAATAGCATCACAAATTTCACAAATA
AAGCATTTTTTTCACTGCATTCTAGTTGTGGTTTGTCCAAACTCATCAATGTATCTTATCATGTCTGTAT
ACCGTCGACCTCTAGCTAGAGCTTGGCGTAATCATGGTCATAGCTGTTTCCTGTGTGAAATTGTTATCCG
CTCACAATTCCACACAACATACGAGCCGGAAGCATAAAGTGTAAAGCCTGGGGTGCCTAATGAGTGAGCT
AACTCACATTAATTGCGTTGCGCTCACTGCCCGCTTTCCAGTCGGGAAACCTGTCGTGCCAGCTGCATTA
ATGAATCGGCCAACGCGCGGGGAGAGGCGGTTTGCGTATTGGGCGCTCTTCCGCTTCCTCGCTCACTGAC
TCGCTGCGCTCGGTCGTTCGGCTGCGGCGAGCGGTATCAGCTCACTCAAAGGCGGTAATACGGTTATCCA
CAGAATCAGGGGATAACGCAGGAAAGAACATGTGAGCAAAAGGCCAGCAAAAGGCCAGGAACCGTAAAAA
GGCCGCGTTGCTGGCGTTTTTCCATAGGCTCCGCCCCCCTGACGAGCATCACAAAAATCGACGCTCAAGT
CAGAGGTGGCGAAACCCGACAGGACTATAAAGATACCAGGCGTTTCCCCCTGGAAGCTCCCTCGTGCGCT
CTCCTGTTCCGACCCTGCCGCTTACCGGATACCTGTCCGCCTTTCTCCCTTCGGGAAGCGTGGCGCTTTC
TCATAGCTCACGCTGTAGGTATCTCAGTTCGGTGTAGGTCGTTCGCTCCAAGCTGGGCTGTGTGCACGAA
CCCCCCGTTCAGCCCGACCGCTGCGCCTTATCCGGTAACTATCGTCTTGAGTCCAACCCGGTAAGACACG
ACTTATCGCCACTGGCAGCAGCCACTGGTAACAGGATTAGCAGAGCGAGGTATGTAGGCGGTGCTACAGA
GTTCTTGAAGTGGTGGCCTAACTACGGCTACACTAGAAGAACAGTATTTGGTATCTGCGCTCTGCTGAAG
CCAGTTACCTTCGGAAAAAGAGTTGGTAGCTCTTGATCCGGCAAACAAACCACCGCTGGTAGCGGTGGTT
TTTTTGTTTGCAAGCAGCAGATTACGCGCAGAAAAAAAGGATCTCAAGAAGATCCTTTGATCTTTTCTAC
GGGGTCTGACGCTCAGTGGAACGAAAACTCACGTTAAGGGATTTTGGTCATGAGATTATCAAAAAGGATC
TTCACCTAGATCCTTTTAAATTAAAAATGAAGTTTTAAATCAATCTAAAGTATATATGAGTAAACTTGGT
CTGACAGTTACCAATGCTTAATCAGTGAGGCACCTATCTCAGCGATCTGTCTATTTCGTTCATCCATAGT
TGCCTGACTCCCCGTCGTGTAGATAACTACGATACGGGAGGGCTTACCATCTGGCCCCAGTGCTGCAATG
ATACCGCGAGACCCACGCTCACCGGCTCCAGATTTATCAGCAATAAACCAGCCAGCCGGAAGGGCCGAGC
GCAGAAGTGGTCCTGCAACTTTATCCGCCTCCATCCAGTCTATTAATTGTTGCCGGGAAGCTAGAGTAAG
TAGTTCGCCAGTTAATAGTTTGCGCAACGTTGTTGCCATTGCTACAGGCATCGTGGTGTCACGCTCGTCG
TTTGGTATGGCTTCATTCAGCTCCGGTTCCCAACGATCAAGGCGAGTTACATGATCCCCCATGTTGTGCA
AAAAAGCGGTTAGCTCCTTCGGTCCTCCGATCGTTGTCAGAAGTAAGTTGGCCGCAGTGTTATCACTCAT
GGTTATGGCAGCACTGCATAATTCTCTTACTGTCATGCCATCCGTAAGATGCTTTTCTGTGACTGGTGAG
TACTCAACCAAGTCATTCTGAGAATAGTGTATGCGGCGACCGAGTTGCTCTTGCCCGGCGTCAATACGGG
ATAATACCGCGCCACATAGCAGAACTTTAAAAGTGCTCATCATTGGAAAACGTTCTTCGGGGCGAAAACT
CTCAAGGATCTTACCGCTGTTGAGATCCAGTTCGATGTAACCCACTCGTGCACCCAACTGATCTTCAGCA
TCTTTTACTTTCACCAGCGTTTCTGGGTGAGCAAAAACAGGAAGGCAAAATGCCGCAAAAAAGGGAATAA
GGGCGACACGGAAATGTTGAATACTCATACTCTTCCTTTTTCAATATTATTGAAGCATTTATCAGGGTTA
TTGTCTCATGAGCGGATACATATTTGAATGTATTTAGAAAAATAAACAAATAGGGGTTCCGCGCACATTT
CCCCGAAAAGTGCCACCTGACGTC
Features (pLannotate 1.2.2; 20 found; start..end, strand, type, name):
     28..80      -  misc_feature   bom (fragment): basis of mobility region from pBR322
    235..614     +  enhancer       CMV enhancer: human cytomegalovirus immediate early enhancer
    615..818     +  promoter       CMV promoter: human cytomegalovirus (CMV) immediate early promoter
    814..847     +  LTR            5' LTR (truncated) (fragment): truncated 5' long terminal repeat (LTR) from HIV-1
    863..881     +  promoter       T7 promoter: promoter for bacteriophage T7 RNA polymerase
   1007..1369    +  CDS            HV01_CANLF: Experimental evidence at protein level: Swiss-Prot protein existence level 1. From Canis lupus familiaris (Dog) (Canis familiaris).
   1410..1634    +  polyA_signal   bGH poly(A) signal: bovine growth hormone polyadenylation signal
   1638..1659    +  promoter       SV40 promoter (fragment): SV40 enhancer and early promoter
   1680..2108    +  rep_origin     f1 ori (sequence partly withheld): f1 bacteriophage origin of replication; arrow indicates direction of (+) strand synthesis
   2122..2451    +  promoter       SV40 promoter: SV40 enhancer and early promoter
   2518..3309    +  CDS            neo: KKA2_KLEPN - Also known as kan, nptII. Experimental evidence at protein level: Swiss-Prot protein existence level 1. Resistance to kanamycin, neomycin, paromomycin, ribostamycin, butirosin and gentamicin B. From Klebsiella pneumoniae.
   3333..3491    +  CDS            ble (fragment): BLE_KLEPN - Experimental evidence at protein level: Swiss-Prot protein existence level 1. Binding protein with a strong affinity to the bleomycin family of antibiotics. Binds to CL990; an antimitotic-antibiotic compound. From Klebsiella pneumoniae.
   3486..3607    +  polyA_signal   SV40 poly(A) signal: SV40 polyadenylation signal
   3680..3696    -  protein_bind   lac operator: The lac repressor binds to the lac operator to inhibit transcription in E. coli. This inhibition can be relieved by adding lactose or isopropyl-β-D-thiogalactopyranoside (IPTG). lac repressor encoded by lacI
   3704..3734    -  promoter       lac promoter: promoter for the E. coli lac operon
   3749..3770    -  protein_bind   CAP binding site: CAP binding activates transcription in the presence of cAMP. E. coli catabolite activator protein
   3783..3875    -  CDS            lacI (fragment): lac repressor; lacI; The lac repressor binds to the lac operator to inhibit transcription in E. coli. This inhibition can be relieved by adding lactose or isopropyl-β-D-thiogalactopyranoside (IPTG).
   4058..4646    -  rep_origin     ori: high-copy-number ColE1/pMB1/pBR322/pUC origin of replication
   4817..5677    -  CDS            AmpR: β-lactamase; bla; confers resistance to ampicillin, carbenicillin, and related antibiotics
   5678..5782    -  promoter       AmpR promoter: bla
