[The description below was written by a language model from this plasmid's Addgene catalogue record and pLannotate feature annotations shown in this document.]
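Description:
HiBiT-NbV5 is a mammalian expression plasmid built on the pcDNA3.1+ backbone, carrying a synthetic 444 bp insert cloned between the HindIII and XbaI sites. The insert encodes a nanobody directed against the V5 epitope tag (NbV5), fused at its N terminus to HiBiT, the small peptide component of the split NanoLuc (NanoBiT) luciferase system. Transcription is driven by the human cytomegalovirus immediate-early enhancer and promoter and terminated by the bovine growth hormone polyadenylation signal. A T7 promoter sits upstream of the coding region. The automated annotation labels the open reading frame as a match to a canine immunoglobulin heavy-chain variable region. This label reflects the similarity of the nanobody's VHH-type domain to antibody variable domains and says nothing about the origin of the insert. Short hits called as a truncated HIV-1 LTR, ble, lacI and a second SV40 promoter are fragments and are probably incidental matches to backbone sequence.

The plasmid replicates at high copy in E. coli from a ColE1/pUC-type origin, with selection by ampicillin through the β-lactamase gene. It also has an f1 origin for single-stranded DNA production. For mammalian cells, an SV40 early promoter drives the neomycin phosphotransferase gene, followed by an SV40 polyadenylation signal, which allows G418 selection of stable transfectants.

The stated purpose is NanoBiT detection of V5-tagged proteins. When the nanobody is expressed inside cells and binds a V5-tagged target, it brings the HiBiT peptide close to a complementary large luciferase fragment, which reconstitutes a luminescent signal. The associated publication describes using this V5-directed nanobody as an intracellular biosensor of GPCR signalling.
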