Addgene plasmid #201490: HiBiT-NbV5
Purpose: NanoBit detection of V5-tagged protein
Depositing lab: Patrick Giguère. Depositing organization: University of Ottawa. Publication: Development of a V5-tag-directed nanobody and its implementation as an intracellular biosensor of GPCR signalling. Zeghal M, Matte K, Venes A, Patel S, Laroche G, Sarvan S, Joshi M, Rain JC, Couture JF, Giguere PM. J Biol Chem. 2023 Jul 28:105107. doi: 10.1016/j.jbc.2023.105107. PubMed 37517699.
Backbone
  Vector backbone: pcDNA3.1+
  Backbone manufacturer: Invitrogen
  Backbone size w/o insert (bp): 5428
  Vector type: Mammalian Expression
  Selectable markers: Neomycin (select with G418)
Growth in bacteria
  Bacterial resistance: Ampicillin, 100 μg/mL
  Growth temperature: 37°C
  Growth strain: DH5alpha
  Copy number: High Copy
Gene/Insert
  Gene/Insert name: HiBiT-NbV5
  Species: Synthetic
  Insert size (bp): 444
  Promoter: CMV
  Tag / fusion protein: HiBit (N terminal on insert)
  Cloning method: Restriction Enzyme; 5′ cloning site HindIII (not destroyed); 3′ cloning site XbaI (not destroyed)
  Sequencing primers: 5′ CMV-F; 3′ Bgh-R
Resource information
  A portion of this plasmid was derived from a plasmid made by: Synthetic
Terms and licenses: Academic/Nonprofit Terms; Industry Terms: Not Available to Industry
How to cite: HiBiT-NbV5 was a gift from Patrick Giguère (Addgene plasmid # 201490 ; http://n2t.net/addgene:201490 ; RRID:Addgene_201490)
